Addgene plasmid #204787: Sars Cov 2 Mac domain
Purpose: Bacterial expression of Sars Cov 2 Mac domain
Depositing lab: ASAP Discovery & Frank von Delft. Depositing organization: University of Oxford.
Backbone
  Vector backbone: pNIC28-Bse4
  Vector type: Bacterial Expression
Growth in bacteria
  Bacterial resistance: Kanamycin, 50 μg/mL
  Growth temperature: 37°C
  Growth strain: DH5alpha
  Copy number: Unknown
Gene/Insert
  Gene/Insert name: Sars Cov 2 Mac Domain
  Species: Sars Cov 2
  Entrez Gene: ORF1ab (a.k.a. GU280_gp01)
  Cloning method: Unknown
How to cite: Sars Cov 2 Mac domain was a gift from ASAP Discovery & Frank von Delft (Addgene plasmid # 204787 ; http://n2t.net/addgene:204787 ; RRID:Addgene_204787)
