[The description below was written by a language model from this plasmid's Addgene catalogue record and pLannotate feature annotations shown in this document.]
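Description:
Sars Cov 2 Mac domain is a bacterial expression plasmid built on the pNIC28-Bse4 backbone, a pET-style T7 vector of about 5.9 kb. It is propagated in E. coli under kanamycin selection through an aph(3')-Ia KanR gene. It replicates from a ColE1/pMB1-type origin accompanied by the pBR322 bom region and the rop gene, which normally holds copy number down; the catalogue lists copy number as unknown. An f1 origin is also present. The partial tetracycline-resistance fragments and a short AmpR promoter fragment appear to be non-functional remnants of the backbone's lineage.

The payload is a roughly 500 bp coding segment matching the SARS-CoV-2 replicase polyprotein 1a (ORF1ab), which the catalogue identifies as the "Mac" domain, presumably the macrodomain. The automated annotation carries generic text about nsp10, which comes from the polyprotein database entry rather than describing this fragment. Expression is driven by a T7 promoter with an adjacent lac operator and the T7 gene 10 ribosome binding site, and it ends at a T7 terminator. The plasmid-borne lacI gene supplies repressor, so transcription stays off until IPTG induction in a host that provides T7 RNA polymerase.

Annotated downstream of the insert are a His-tag fragment and a fragment of a T7 gene 10B-derived solubility tag. The feature table does not show whether these are in frame with the insert, nor what lies in the unannotated stretch between the RBS and the viral sequence, so the tag configuration of the expressed protein cannot be stated with confidence. The stated purpose is bacterial expression of this viral domain; no downstream application is recorded.
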