Features (pLannotate 1.2.2; 19 found; start..end, strand, type, name):
    253..271     +  promoter       T7 promoter: promoter for bacteriophage T7 RNA polymerase
    272..296     +  protein_bind   lac operator: The lac repressor binds to the lac operator to inhibit transcription in E. coli. This inhibition can be relieved by adding lactose or isopropyl-β-D-thiogalactopyranoside (IPTG). lac repressor encoded by lacI
    311..333     +  RBS            RBS: efficient ribosome binding site from bacteriophage T7 gene 10 (Olins and Rangwala, 1989)
    410..910     +  CDS            R1A_SARS2 (fragment) (sequence withheld): Experimental evidence at protein level: Swiss-Prot protein existence level 1. [Non-structural protein 10]: Plays a pivotal role in viral transcription by stimulating both nsp14 3'-5' exoribonuclease and nsp16 2'-O-methyltransferase activities. Therefore plays an essential role in viral mRNAs cap methylation. From Severe acute respiratory syndrome coronavirus 2 (2019-nCoV) (SARS-CoV-2).
    976..993     +  CDS            9xHis (fragment): 9xHis affinity tag
   1003..1052    +  CDS            SET1 (fragment): solubility-enhancement tag derived from T7 phage gene 10B
   1060..1107    +  terminator     T7 terminator: transcription terminator for bacteriophage T7 RNA polymerase
   1144..1572    +  rep_origin     f1 ori (sequence partly withheld): f1 bacteriophage origin of replication; arrow indicates direction of (+) strand synthesis
   1625..1682    +  promoter       AmpR promoter (fragment): bla
   1691..2506    -  CDS            KanR: aminoglycoside phosphotransferase; aph(3')-Ia; confers resistance to kanamycin in bacteria or G418 (Geneticin®) in eukaryotes
   2628..3216    +  rep_origin     ori: high-copy-number ColE1/pMB1/pBR322/pUC origin of replication
   3402..3541    -  misc_feature   bom: basis of mobility region from pBR322
   3643..3834    -  CDS            rop: Rop protein, which maintains plasmids at low copy number; rop
   3851..4231    +  CDS            YPB1_ECOLX: Protein predicted: Swiss-Prot protein existence level 4. From Escherichia coli.
   4303..4594    -  CDS            TcR (fragment): tetracycline efflux protein; tet; confers resistance to tetracycline
   4609..4630    -  protein_bind   CAP binding site: CAP binding activates transcription in the presence of cAMP. E. coli catabolite activator protein
   4643..5725    -  CDS            lacI: lac repressor; lacI; The lac repressor binds to the lac operator to inhibit transcription in E. coli. This inhibition can be relieved by adding lactose or isopropyl-β-D-thiogalactopyranoside (IPTG).
   5726..5803    -  promoter       lacI promoter: lacI
   5811..231     -  CDS            TcR (fragment) (across the origin): tetracycline efflux protein; tet; confers resistance to tetracycline
>Addgene plasmid #204787 | Sars Cov 2 Mac domain | addgene full sequence | sequence record 419648 | Addgene NGS Result
AGGTTGAGGCCGTTGAGCACCGCCGCCGCAAGGAATGGTGCATGCAAGGAGATGGCGCCCAACAGTCCCC
CGGCCACGGGGCCTGCCACCATACCCACGCCGAAACAAGCGCTCATGAGCCCGAAGTGGCGAGCCCGATC
TTCCCCATCGGTGATGTCGGCGATATAGGCGCCAGCAACCGCACCTGTGGCGCCGGTGATGCCGGCCACG
ATGCGTCCGGCGTAGAGGATCGAGATCTCGATCCCGCGAAATTAATACGACTCACTATAGGGGAATTGTG
AGCGGATAACAATTCCCCTCTAGAAATAATTTTGTTTAACTTTAAGAAGGAGATATACATATGCACCATC
ATCATCATCATTCTTCTGGTGTAGATCTGGGTACCGAGAACCTGTACTTCCAA
[507 nt withheld, positions 404-910]
TGACAGTAAAGGTGGATACGGATCCGAATTCGAGCTCCGTCGACAAGCTTGCGGCCGCACTCGAGCACCA
CCACCACCACCACTGAGATCCGGCTGCTAACAAAGCCCGAAAGGAAGCTGAGTTGGCTGCTGCCACCGCT
GAGCAATAACTAGCATAACCCCTTGGGGCCTCTAAACGGGTCTTGAGGGGTTTTTTGCTGAAAGGAGGAA
CTATATCCGGATTGGCGAATGGG
[124 nt withheld, positions 1144-1267]
C
[91 nt withheld, positions 1269-1359]
A
[49 nt withheld, positions 1361-1409]
CCTTTGACGTTGGAGTCCACGTTCTTT
[37 nt withheld, positions 1437-1473]
ACCCTATCTCGGTCTATTCTTTTGATTTATAAGGGATTTTGCCGATTTCGGCCTATTGGTTAAAAAATGA
GCTGATTTAACAAAAATTTAACGCGAATTTTAACAAAATATTAACGCTTACAATTTAGGTGGCACTTTTC
GGGGAAATGTGCGCGGAACCCCTATTTGTTTATTTTTCTAAATACATTCAAATATGTATCCGCTCATGAA
TTAATTCTTAGAAAAACTCATCGAGCATCAAATGAAACTGCAATTTATTCATATCAGGATTATCAATACC
ATATTTTTGAAAAAGCCGTTTCTGTAATGAAGGAGAAAACTCACCGAGGCAGTTCCATAGGATGGCAAGA
TCCTGGTATCGGTCTGCGATTCCGACTCGTCCAACATCAATACAACCTATTAATTTCCCCTCGTCAAAAA
TAAGGTTATCAAGTGAGAAATCACCATGAGTGACGACTGAATCCGGTGAGAATGGCAAAAGTTTATGCAT
TTCTTTCCAGACTTGTTCAACAGGCCAGCCATTACGCTCGTCATCAAAATCACTCGCATCAACCAAACCG
TTATTCATTCGTGATTGCGCCTGAGCGAGACGAAATACGCGATCGCTGTTAAAAGGACAATTACAAACAG
GAATCGAATGCAACCGGCGCAGGAACACTGCCAGCGCATCAACAATATTTTCACCTGAATCAGGATATTC
TTCTAATACCTGGAATGCTGTTTTCCCGGGGATCGCAGTGGTGAGTAACCATGCATCATCAGGAGTACGG
ATAAAATGCTTGATGGTCGGAAGAGGCATAAATTCCGTCAGCCAGTTTAGTCTGACCATCTCATCTGTAA
CATCATTGGCAACGCTACCTTTGCCATGTTTCAGAAACAACTCTGGCGCATCGGGCTTCCCATACAATCG
ATAGATTGTCGCACCTGATTGCCCGACATTATCGCGAGCCCATTTATACCCATATAAATCAGCATCCATG
TTGGAATTTAATCGCGGCCTAGAGCAAGACGTTTCCCGTTGAATATGGCTCATAACACCCCTTGTATTAC
TGTTTATGTAAGCAGACAGTTTTATTGTTCATGACCAAAATCCCTTAACGTGAGTTTTCGTTCCACTGAG
CGTCAGACCCCGTAGAAAAGATCAAAGGATCTTCTTGAGATCCTTTTTTTCTGCGCGTAATCTGCTGCTT
GCAAACAAAAAAACCACCGCTACCAGCGGTGGTTTGTTTGCCGGATCAAGAGCTACCAACTCTTTTTCCG
AAGGTAACTGGCTTCAGCAGAGCGCAGATACCAAATACTGTCCTTCTAGTGTAGCCGTAGTTAGGCCACC
ACTTCAAGAACTCTGTAGCACCGCCTACATACCTCGCTCTGCTAATCCTGTTACCAGTGGCTGCTGCCAG
TGGCGATAAGTCGTGTCTTACCGGGTTGGACTCAAGACGATAGTTACCGGATAAGGCGCAGCGGTCGGGC
TGAACGGGGGGTTCGTGCACACAGCCCAGCTTGGAGCGAACGACCTACACCGAACTGAGATACCTACAGC
GTGAGCTATGAGAAAGCGCCACGCTTCCCGAAGGGAGAAAGGCGGACAGGTATCCGGTAAGCGGCAGGGT
CGGAACAGGAGAGCGCACGAGGGAGCTTCCAGGGGGAAACGCCTGGTATCTTTATAGTCCTGTCGGGTTT
CGCCACCTCTGACTTGAGCGTCGATTTTTGTGATGCTCGTCAGGGGGGCGGAGCCTATGGAAAAACGCCA
GCAACGCGGCCTTTTTACGGTTCCTGGCCTTTTGCTGGCCTTTTGCTCACATGTTCTTTCCTGCGTTATC
CCCTGATTCTGTGGATAACCGTATTACCGCCTTTGAGTGAGCTGATACCGCTCGCCGCAGCCGAACGACC
GAGCGCAGCGAGTCAGTGAGCGAGGAAGCGGAAGAGCGCCTGATGCGGTATTTTCTCCTTACGCATCTGT
GCGGTATTTCACACCGCAATGGTGCACTCTCAGTACAATCTGCTCTGATGCCGCATAGTTAAGCCAGTAT
ACACTCCGCTATCGCTACGTGACTGGGTCATGGCTGCGCCCCGACACCCGCCAACACCCGCTGACGCGCC
CTGACGGGCTTGTCTGCTCCCGGCATCCGCTTACAGACAAGCTGTGACCGTCTCCGGGAGCTGCATGTGT
CAGAGGTTTTCACCGTCATCACCGAAACGCGCGAGGCAGCTGCGGTAAAGCTCATCAGCGTGGTCGTGAA
GCGATTCACAGATGTCTGCCTGTTCATCCGCGTCCAGCTCGTTGAGTTTCTCCAGAAGCGTTAATGTCTG
GCTTCTGATAAAGCGGGCCATGTTAAGGGCGGTTTTTTCCTGTTTGGTCACGGATGCCTCCGTGTAAGGG
GGATTTCTGTTCATGGGGGTAATGATACCGATGAAACGAGAGAGGATGCTCACGATACGGGTTACTGATG
ATGAACATGCCCGGTTACTGGAACGTTGTGAGGGTAAACAACTGGCGGTATGGATGCGGCGGGACCAGAG
AAAAATCACTCAGGGTCAATGCCAGCGCTTCGTTAATACAGATGTAGGTGTTCCACAGGGTAGCCAGCAG
CATCCTGCGATGCAGATCCGGAACATAATGGTGCAGGGCGCTGACTTCCGCGTTTCCAGACTTTACGAAA
CACGGAAACCGAAGACCATTCATGTTGTTGCTCAGGTCGCAGACGTTTTGCAGCAGCAGTCGCTTCACGT
TCGCTCGCGTATCGGTGATTCATTCTGCTAACCAGTAAGGCAACCCCGCCAGCCTAGCCGGGTCCTCAAC
GACAGGAGCACGATCATGCGCACCCGTGGGGCCGCCATGCCGGCGATAATGGCCTGCTTCTCGCCGAAAC
GTTTGGTGGCGGGACCAGTGACGAAGGCTTGAGCGAGGGCGTGCAAGATTCCGAATACCGCAAGCGACAG
GCCGATCATCGTCGCGCTCCAGCGAAAGCGGTCCTCGCCGAAAATGACCCAGAGCGCTGCCGGCACCTGT
CCTACGAGTTGCATGATAAAGAAGACAGTCATAAGTGCGGCGACGATAGTCATGCCCCGCGCCCACCGGA
AGGAGCTGACTGGGTTGAAGGCTCTCAAGGGCATCGGTCGAGATCCCGGTGCCTAATGAGTGAGCTAACT
TACATTAATTGCGTTGCGCTCACTGCCCGCTTTCCAGTCGGGAAACCTGTCGTGCCAGCTGCATTAATGA
ATCGGCCAACGCGCGGGGAGAGGCGGTTTGCGTATTGGGCGCCAGGGTGGTTTTTCTTTTCACCAGTGAG
ACGGGCAACAGCTGATTGCCCTTCACCGCCTGGCCCTGAGAGAGTTGCAGCAAGCGGTCCACGCTGGTTT
GCCCCAGCAGGCGAAAATCCTGTTTGATGGTGGTTAACGGCGGGATATAACATGAGCTGTCTTCGGTATC
GTCGTATCCCACTACCGAGATATCCGCACCAACGCGCAGCCCGGACTCGGTAATGGCGCGCATTGCGCCC
AGCGCCATCTGATCGTTGGCAACCAGCATCGCAGTGGGAACGATGCCCTCATTCAGCATTTGCATGGTTT
GTTGAAAACCGGACATGGCACTCCAGTCGCCTTCCCGTTCCGCTATCGGCTGAATTTGATTGCGAGTGAG
ATATTTATGCCAGCCAGCCAGACGCAGACGCGCCGAGACAGAACTTAATGGGCCCGCTAACAGCGCGATT
TGCTGGTGACCCAATGCGACCAGATGCTCCACGCCCAGTCGCGTACCGTCTTCATGGGAGAAAATAATAC
TGTTGATGGGTGTCTGGTCAGAGACATCAAGAAATAACGCCGGAACATTAGTGCAGGCAGCTTCCACAGC
AATGGCATCCTGGTCATCCAGCGGATAGTTAATGATCAGCCCACTGACGCGTTGCGCGAGAAGATTGTGC
ACCGCCGCTTTACAGGCTTCGACGCCGCTTCGTTCTACCATCGACACCACCACGCTGGCACCCAGTTGAT
CGGCGCGAGATTTAATCGCCGCGACAATTTGCGACGGCGCGTGCAGGGCCAGACTGGAGGTGGCAACGCC
AATCAGCAACGACTGTTTGCCCGCCAGTTGTTGTGCCACGCGGTTGGGAATGTAATTCAGCTCCGCCATC
GCCGCTTCCACTTTTTCCCGCGTTTTCGCAGAAACGTGGCTGGCCTGGTTCACCACGCGGGAAACGGTCT
GATAAGAGACACCGGCATACTCTGCGACATCGTATAACGTTACTGGTTTCACATTCACCACCCTGAATTG
ACTCTCTTCCGGGCGCTATCATGCCATACCGCGAAAGGTTTTGCGCCATTCGATGGTGTCCGGGATCTCG
ACGCTCTCCCTTATGCGACTCCTGCATTAGGAAGCAGCCCAGTAGT
