>Addgene plasmid #204787 | Sars Cov 2 Mac domain | depositor partial sequence | sequence record 398060 | Insert
ATGTCGTACTACCATCACCATCACCATCACCTCGAATCAACAAGTTTGTACAAAAAAGCAGGCTTCCTGG
AAGTTCTGTTTCAGGGTCCTGAA
[501 nt withheld, positions 94-594]
GAAATGAAAAGCGAGAAATAA
